Addgene plasmid #210854: pCDH1-CMV-FIP200-V314D-mCherry-Hygro
Purpose: Lentiviral expression vector encoding FIP200 mutant-mCherry
Depositing lab: James Hurley. Depositing organization: University of California, Berkeley. Publication: Structure and activation of the human autophagy-initiating ULK1C:PI3KC3-C1 supercomplex. Chen M, Nguyen TN, Ren X, Khuu G, Cook ASI, Zhao Y, Yildiz A, Lazarou M, Hurley JH. Nat Struct Mol Biol. 2025 Sep;32(9):1596-1605. doi: 10.1038/s41594-025-01557-x. Epub 2025 May 29. PubMed 40442316.
Backbone
  Vector backbone: pCDH1-CMV-MCS-SV40-Hygro
  Vector type: Lentiviral
  Selectable markers: Hygromycin
Growth in bacteria
  Bacterial resistance: Ampicillin, 100 μg/mL
  Growth temperature: 37°C
  Growth strain: NEB Stable
  Copy number: High Copy
Gene/Insert
  Gene/Insert name: FIP200
  Species: H. sapiens (human)
  Mutation: V314D
  Entrez Gene: RB1CC1 (a.k.a. ATG17, CC1, FIP200, PPP1R131)
  Tag / fusion protein: mCherry (C terminal on insert)
  Cloning method: Restriction Enzyme; 5′ cloning site NheI (unknown if destroyed); 3′ cloning site BamHI (unknown if destroyed)
Terms and licenses: Academic/Nonprofit Terms; Industry Terms: Not Available to Industry
Depositor comments: Please visit https://www.biorxiv.org/content/10.1101/2023.06.01.543278v3 for bioRxiv preprint.
How to cite: pCDH1-CMV-FIP200-V314D-mCherry-Hygro was a gift from James Hurley (Addgene plasmid # 210854 ; http://n2t.net/addgene:210854 ; RRID:Addgene_210854)
