[The description below was written by a language model from this plasmid's Addgene catalogue record and pLannotate feature annotations shown in this document.]
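Description:
pCDH1-CMV-FIP200-V314D-mCherry-Hygro is a 13.3 kb lentiviral expression plasmid built on the pCDH1-CMV-MCS-SV40-Hygro backbone. It is propagated in E. coli through a high-copy ColE1/pUC-type origin with ampicillin selection (AmpR under its own bla promoter). The recorded growth strain is one suited to repeat-containing viral vectors. The viral portion has a third-generation-style layout. An RSV promoter drives a truncated HIV-1 5' LTR, followed by the Ψ packaging signal with a gag fragment, the Rev response element for Rev-dependent export of the genomic RNA, and the cPPT/CTS. A WPRE, which enhances transcript expression, sits upstream of a second truncated LTR at the 3' end. An SV40 poly(A) signal and SV40 origin lie outside the provirus. Packaging functions are not encoded and must be supplied in trans.

The payload is human FIP200 (RB1CC1), a component of the autophagy-initiating ULK1 complex, carrying the V314D point mutation. It was cloned between NheI and BamHI sites downstream of the CMV immediate-early enhancer/promoter. The coding sequence runs through a short residual polylinker into mCherry, giving a C-terminal red fluorescent fusion that allows expression and localisation to be followed in cells. A separate SV40 promoter drives the hygromycin phosphotransferase gene (hph), so transduced mammalian cells can be selected with hygromycin.

The stated purpose is lentiviral expression of the FIP200 mutant–mCherry fusion. The associated publication concerns the structure and activation of the human ULK1C:PI3KC3-C1 supercomplex. The record does not state the specific functional effect of V314D.
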