Features (pLannotate 1.2.2; 30 found; start..end, strand, type, name):
      6..232     +  promoter       RSV promoter: Rous sarcoma virus enhancer/promoter
    233..413     +  LTR            5' LTR (truncated): truncated 5' long terminal repeat (LTR) from HIV-1
    460..585     +  misc_feature   HIV-1 Ψ: packaging signal of human immunodeficiency virus type 1
    569..907     +  CDS            HIV-1 gag (fragment): gag protein from human immunodeficiency virus 1; gag
   1078..1311    +  misc_feature   RRE: The Rev response element (RRE) of HIV-1 allows for Rev-dependent mRNA export from the nucleus to the cytoplasm.
   1688..1788    +  CDS            Rev (fragment): human immunodeficiency virus 1 (HIV-1) Rev protein; rev; enhances nuclear export of unspliced and incompletely spliced viral mRNAs
   1807..1923    +  misc_feature   cPPT/CTS: central polypurine tract and central termination sequence of HIV-1
   1936..2012    +  enhancer       CMV enhancer (fragment): human cytomegalovirus immediate early enhancer
   2013..2216    +  promoter       CMV promoter: human cytomegalovirus (CMV) immediate early promoter
   2299..7080    +  CDS            RB1CC1: RBCC1_HUMAN - Also known as KIAA0203, RBICC. Experimental evidence at protein level: Swiss-Prot protein existence level 1. Involved in autophagy (PubMed:21775823). Regulates early events but also late events of autophagosome formation through direct interaction with Atg16L1 (PubMed:23392225). Required for the formation of the autophagosome-like double-membrane structure that surrounds the Salmonella-containing vacuole (SCV) during S.typhimurium infection and subsequent xenophagy (By similarity). Involved in repair of DNA damage caused by ionizing radiation, which subsequently improves cell sur
   7081..7133    +  misc_feature   MCS: multiple cloning site
   7147..7857    +  CDS            mCherry: monomeric derivative of DsRed fluorescent protein (Shaner et al., 2004) mammalian codon-optimized
   7916..8245    +  promoter       SV40 promoter: SV40 enhancer and early promoter
   8319..9341    +  CDS            hph: KHYB_ECOLX - Experimental evidence at protein level: Swiss-Prot protein existence level 1. The aminoglycoside phosphotransferases achieve inactivation of their antibiotic substrates by phosphorylation. Only phosphorylates hygromycin and closely related compounds such as demethyl analogs and destomycin. From Escherichia coli.
   9372..9394    +  rep_origin     f1 ori (fragment): f1 bacteriophage origin of replication; arrow indicates direction of (+) strand synthesis
   9400..9988    +  misc_feature   WPRE: woodchuck hepatitis virus posttranscriptional regulatory element
   9983..10090   +  CDS            nef (fragment): NEF_SIVS4 - Experimental evidence at protein level: Swiss-Prot protein existence level 1. Interferes with TCR signaling from the cell membrane. Interacts with CD247/TCRZ (TCR zeta chain) and exert potent down- regulation of cell surface TCR/CD3 complexes. From Simian immunodeficiency virus (isolate F236/smH4) (SIV-sm) (Simian immunodeficiency virus sooty mangabey monkey).
  10115..10295   +  LTR            5' LTR (truncated): truncated 5' long terminal repeat (LTR) from HIV-1
  10367..10488   +  polyA_signal   SV40 poly(A) signal: SV40 polyadenylation signal
  10528..10663   +  rep_origin     SV40 ori: SV40 origin of replication
  10718..10740   -  protein_bind   lac operator (fragment): The lac repressor binds to the lac operator to inhibit transcription in E. coli. This inhibition can be relieved by adding lactose or isopropyl-β-D-thiogalactopyranoside (IPTG). lac repressor encoded by lacI
  10744..10774   -  promoter       lac promoter: promoter for the E. coli lac operon
  10789..10810   -  protein_bind   CAP binding site: CAP binding activates transcription in the presence of cAMP. E. coli catabolite activator protein
  10823..10915   -  CDS            lacI (fragment): lac repressor; lacI; The lac repressor binds to the lac operator to inhibit transcription in E. coli. This inhibition can be relieved by adding lactose or isopropyl-β-D-thiogalactopyranoside (IPTG).
  11098..11686   -  rep_origin     ori: high-copy-number ColE1/pMB1/pBR322/pUC origin of replication
  11857..12717   -  CDS            AmpR: β-lactamase; bla; confers resistance to ampicillin, carbenicillin, and related antibiotics
  12718..12822   -  promoter       AmpR promoter: bla
  12917..12952   +  CDS            rop (fragment): Rop protein, which maintains plasmids at low copy number; rop
  13054..13153   +  misc_feature   bom (fragment): basis of mobility region from pBR322
  13159..13313   -  CDS            lacZα (fragment): LacZα fragment of β-galactosidase; lacZ fragment
>Addgene plasmid #210854 | pCDH1-CMV-FIP200-V314D-mCherry-Hygro | addgene full sequence | sequence record 417207 | Addgene NGS Result
ACGCGTGTAGTCTTATGCAATACTCTTGTAGTCTTGCAACATGGTAACGATGAGTTAGCAACATGCCTTA
CAAGGAGAGAAAAAGCACCGTGCATGCCGATTGGTGGAAGTAAGGTGGTACGATCGTGCCTTATTAGGAA
GGCAACAGACGGGTCTGACATGGATTGGACGAACCACTGAATTGCCGCATTGCAGAGATATTGTATTTAA
GTGCCTAGCTCGATACATAAACGGGTCTCTCTGGTTAGACCAGATCTGAGCCTGGGAGCTCTCTGGCTAA
CTAGGGAACCCACTGCTTAAGCCTCAATAAAGCTTGCCTTGAGTGCTTCAAGTAGTGTGTGCCCGTCTGT
TGTGTGACTCTGGTAACTAGAGATCCCTCAGACCCTTTTAGTCAGTGTGGAAAATCTCTAGCAGTGGCGC
CCGAACAGGGACTTGAAAGCGAAAGGGAAACCAGAGGAGCTCTCTCGACGCAGGACTCGGCTTGCTGAAG
CGCGCACGGCAAGAGGCGAGGGGCGGCGACTGGTGAGTACGCCAAAAATTTTGACTAGCGGAGGCTAGAA
GGAGAGAGATGGGTGCGAGAGCGTCAGTATTAAGCGGGGGAGAATTAGATCGCGATGGGAAAAAATTCGG
TTAAGGCCAGGGGGAAAGAAAAAATATAAATTAAAACATATAGTATGGGCAAGCAGGGAGCTAGAACGAT
TCGCAGTTAATCCTGGCCTGTTAGAAACATCAGAAGGCTGTAGACAAATACTGGGACAGCTACAACCATC
CCTTCAGACAGGATCAGAAGAACTTAGATCATTATATAATACAGTAGCAACCCTCTATTGTGTGCATCAA
AGGATAGAGATAAAAGACACCAAGGAAGCTTTAGACAAGATAGAGGAAGAGCAAAACAAAAGTAAGACCA
CCGCACAGCAAGCGGCCACTGATCTTCAGACCTGGAGGAGGAGATATGAGGGACAATTGGAGAAGTGAAT
TATATAAATATAAAGTAGTAAAAATTGAACCATTAGGAGTAGCACCCACCAAGGCAAAGAGAAGAGTGGT
GCAGAGAGAAAAAAGAGCAGTGGGAATAGGAGCTTTGTTCCTTGGGTTCTTGGGAGCAGCAGGAAGCACT
ATGGGCGCAGCGTCAATGACGCTGACGGTACAGGCCAGACAATTATTGTCTGGTATAGTGCAGCAGCAGA
ACAATTTGCTGAGGGCTATTGAGGCGCAACAGCATCTGTTGCAACTCACAGTCTGGGGCATCAAGCAGCT
CCAGGCAAGAATCCTGGCTGTGGAAAGATACCTAAAGGATCAACAGCTCCTGGGGATTTGGGGTTGCTCT
GGAAAACTCATTTGCACCACTGCTGTGCCTTGGAATGCTAGTTGGAGTAATAAATCTCTGGAACAGATTT
GGAATCACACGACCTGGATGGAGTGGGACAGAGAAATTAACAATTACACAAGCTTAATACACTCCTTAAT
TGAAGAATCGCAAAACCAGCAAGAAAAGAATGAACAAGAATTATTGGAATTAGATAAATGGGCAAGTTTG
TGGAATTGGTTTAACATAACAAATTGGCTGTGGTATATAAAATTATTCATAATGATAGTAGGAGGCTTGG
TAGGTTTAAGAATAGTTTTTGCTGTACTTTCTATAGTGAATAGAGTTAGGCAGGGATATTCACCATTATC
GTTTCAGACCCACCTCCCAACCCCGAGGGGACCCGACAGGCCCGAAGGAATAGAAGAAGAAGGTGGAGAG
AGAGACAGAGACAGATCCATTCGATTAGTGAACGGATCTCGACGGTATCGGTTAACTTTTAAAAGAAAAG
GGGGGATTGGGGGGTACAGTGCAGGGGAAAGAATAGTAGACATAATAGCAACAGACATACAAACTAAAGA
ATTACAAAAACAAATTACAAAATTCAAAATTTTATCGATACTAGTATTATGCCCAGTACATGACCTTATG
GGACTTTCCTACTTGGCAGTACATCTACGTATTAGTCATCGCTATTACCATGGTGATGCGGTTTTGGCAG
TACATCAATGGGCGTGGATAGCGGTTTGACTCACGGGGATTTCCAAGTCTCCACCCCATTGACGTCAATG
GGAGTTTGTTTTGGCACCAAAATCAACGGGACTTTCCAAAATGTCGTAACAACTCCGCCCCATTGACGCA
AATGGGCGGTAGGCGTGTACGGTGGGAGGTTTATATAAGCAGAGCTCGTTTAGTGAACCGTCAGATCGCC
TGGAGACGCCATCCACGCTGTTTTGACCTCCATAGAAGATTCTAGAGCTAGCGCCACCATGAAGCTCTAT
GTGTTTCTCGTGAATACCGGCACTACCCTGACCTTTGATACCGAACTGACCGTCCAGACCGTGGCTGACC
TGAAGCATGCTATCCAGTCTAAATACAAGATCGCAATTCAGCACCAGGTGCTGGTGGTCAACGGCGGAGA
GTGCATGGCCGCTGATCGCAGGGTCTGTACCTATTCAGCCGGCACCGACACTAACCCAATCTTCCTCTTT
AATAAGGAGATGATTCTGTGCGATAGACCCCCTGCTATCCCCAAGACCACTTTTAGCACTGAGAACGACA
TGGAAATCAAAGTGGAGGAATCCCTGATGATGCCAGCCGTGTTCCACACCGTCGCTTCTCGCACTCAGCT
GGCACTCGAGATGTACGAAGTGGCCAAGAAACTGTGCTCTTTCTGTGAGGGTCTCGTCCACGATGAACAT
CTGCAGCACCAGGGCTGGGCAGCCATTATGGCTAACCTGGAGGACTGTTCAAATAGTTATCAGAAACTGC
TCTTCAAGTTTGAGTCTATCTACTCAAACTATCTGCAGAGCATCGAAGACATTAAACTGAAGCTCACACA
CCTGGGAACCGCAGTGAGCGTCATGGCCAAGATCCCTCTGCTCGAGTGCCTGACTAGGCATTCCTACAGA
GAATGTCTGGGTAGGCTCGATAGTCTGCCAGAACACGAGGACAGCGAGAAAGCCGAAATGAAGCGCTCTA
CAGAGCTGGTGCTCTCACCTGACATGCCAAGGACAACCAACGAAAGTCTGCTCACCAGCTTCCCAAAGTC
CGTGGAGCATGTCTCCCCCGACACTGCCGATGCTGAATCTGGAAAGGAGATTAGAGAAAGTTGCCAGAGC
ACCGTGCACCAGCAGGACGAGACTACAATTGACACTAAGGACGGCGATCTGCCCTTCTTTAACGTCAGTC
TGCTCGATTGGATCAACGACCAGGACAGACCTAATGATGTGGAGTCCCTGGTCCGGAAGTGCTTTGATAG
CATGTCCCGTCTGGACCCACGTATCATTCGTCCTTTCATCGCAGAGTGTCGTCAGACCATTGCCAAGCTG
GACAACCAGAATATGAAAGCTATTAAGGGTCTGGAAGATCGGCTCTACGCCCTGGACCAGATGATCGCTA
GCTGTGGACGCCTGGTGAACGAGCAGAAGGAACTCGCTCAGGGTTTCCTGGCAAACCAGAAAAGAGCCGA
GAATCTCAAGGATGCATCAGTGCTGCCTGACCTGTGCCTCAGTCATGCCAATCAGCTGATGATTATGCTC
CAGAACCACCGCAAGCTGCTCGACATCAAACAGAAGTGTACCACTGCTAAACAGGAGCTGGCAAACAATC
TCCATGTGAGGCTGAAGTGGTGCTGTTTCGTCATGCTGCACGCAGACCAGGATGGCGAGAAGCTCCAGGC
CCTGCTCAGGCTGGTGATTGAGCTGCTCGAAAGAGTGAAGATCGTCGAGGCTCTGTCCACCGTCCCACAG
ATGTACTGCCTGGCAGTGGTCGAGGTGGTCAGACGTAAAATGTTTATCAAGCACTACAGAGAATGGGCAG
GTGCCCTCGTGAAAGATGGCAAGCGTCTGTATGAAGCCGAGAAATCTAAGCGTGAGTCATTCGGCAAACT
GTTTCGGAAGAGCTTCCTCCGTAACCGGCTGTTCCGCGGACTCGACAGTTGGCCACCCAGCTTTTGCACC
CAGAAACCTAGGAAGTTCGACTGTGAGCTGCCAGATATCTCCCTCAAGGACCTGCAGTTTCTCCAGTCCT
TCTGCCCATCTGAGGTGCAGCCCTTTCTGAGGGTCCCTCTGCTCTGTGACTTCGAACCTCTGCACCAGCA
TGTGCTGGCCCTCCACAACCTCGTCAAGGCTGCACAGAGTCTGGATGAGATGAGCCAGACAATCACCGAC
CTGCTCAGCGAACAGAAGGCTTCTGTGTCACAGACATCCCCACAGTCTGCTAGCTCCCCCCGTATGGAGA
GCACCGCAGGCATCACAACCACTACATCCCCACGTACACCTCCACCACTCACCGTGCAGGATCCCCTGTG
CCCTGCTGTCTGTCCTCTGGAGGAACTCTCTCCAGACAGTATTGATGCACACACTTTCGACTTTGAGACA
ATCCCTCATCCAAACATCGAACAGACCATTCACCAGGTGTCCCTGGACCTCGATTCTCTGGCCGAGAGCC
CCGAATCCGATTTTATGTCCGCTGTGAATGAGTTCGTCATTGAGGAAAACCTGTCTTCACCCAATCCTAT
CTCAGACCCACAGAGTCCCGAGATGATGGTGGAATCCCTGTACAGTAGCGTCATCAACGCCATTGATTCT
CGGCGCATGCAGGACACAAATGTGTGCGGCAAGGAGGACTTTGGAGATCATACCTCTCTGAACGTCCAGC
TCGAACGCTGTAGGGTGGTCGCTCAGGATTCTCATTTCTCAATCCAGACTATTAAGGAGGACCTGTGCCA
CTTCCGCACATTTGTGCAGAAGGAACAGTGCGACTTCAGTAACAGCCTGAAATGTACAGCCGTGGAGATC
AGGAACATCATCGAAAAGGTCAAGTGTTCTCTGGAGATCACCCTCAAAGAAAAGCACCAGAAAGAGCTGC
TCTCACTGAAGAACGAATACGAGGGAAAACTGGACGGTCTCATTAAGGAAACCGAGGAAAACGAGAATAA
AATCAAGAAACTGAAGGGAGAGCTGGTGTGCCTCGAGGAAGTCCTGCAGAACAAGGATAATGAATTCGCC
CTGGTGAAACATGAAAAGGAGGCTGTCATCTGCCTGCAGAATGAGAAAGACCAGAAGCTGCTCGAAATGG
AGAACATTATGCACTCACAGAATTGTGAGATCAAAGAACTGAAGCAGAGTAGAGAGATCGTGCTGGAAGA
TCTCAAGAAACTGCATGTCGAGAATGACGAAAAGCTGCAGCTGCTCCGTGCCGAACTCCAGAGCCTGGAG
CAGTCCCACCTCAAGGAACTGGAGGATACTCTGCAGGTGCGCCATATCCAGGAATTCGAGAAGGTGATGA
CAGACCACAGAGTCAGCCTCGAGGAACTGAAGAAAGAGAACCAGCAGATCATTAATCAGATCCAGGAGTC
CCACGCTGAAATCATTCAGGAAAAAGAGAAGCAGCTGCAGGAGCTGAAACTCAAGGTGTCTGACCTCAGC
GATACCCGCTGCAAACTGGAAGTCGAGCTGGCCCTCAAGGAAGCTGAGACTGACGAGATCAAAATTCTGC
TCGAGGAATCTCGGGCCCAGCAGAAAGAAACCCTGAAGTCACTGCTCGAACAGGAGACCGAAAATCTCCG
TACTGAGATCAGCAAACTGAACCAGAAGATTCAGGATAACAATGAGAATTACCAAGTGGGACTCGCTGAA
CTGAGAACTCTCATGACAATCGAGAAGGACCAGTGTATCTCTGAACTGATTTCACGTCATGAGGAAGAGT
CAAACATTCTGAAAGCAGAGCTCAATAAAGTGACTAGTCTGCACAACCAGGCCTTCGAGATCGAGAAGAA
CCTGAAGGAGCAGATCATTGAACTGCAGTCCAAGCTCGATTCCGAACTGTCTGCCCTCGAGAGGCAGAAA
GACGAAAAGATCACACAGCAGGAAGAGAAGTATGAGGCTATCATTCAGAACCTCGAAAAAGATAGGCAGA
AGCTGGTGTCCTCTCAGGAGCAGGACAGAGAACAGCTGATTCAGAAACTCAATTGCGAGAAGGACGAAGC
AATCCAGACAGCCCTCAAAGAGTTCAAGCTGGAGAGAGAAGTGGTCGAGAAAGAACTGCTCGAGAAAGTG
AAGCACCTGGAAAACCAGATCGCTAAGTCACCCGCAATTGATAGTACCCGTGGTGACTCAAGTAGCCTGG
TGGCCGAGCTCCAGGAAAAGCTGCAGGAAGAGAAGGCTAAGTTTCTGGAGCAGCTCGAAGAGCAGGAAAA
AAGAAAGAACGAAGAGATGCAGAATGTGCGTACAAGCCTGATCGCCGAGCAGCAGACCAACTTCAATACC
GTCCTGACTCGTGAGAAAATGCGGAAGGAAAACATCATTAATGACCTCAGCGATAAACTGAAGTCCACCA
TGCAGCAGCAGGAGCGCGACAAGGATCTCATCGAGTCCCTGTCTGAAGACAGAGCTCGTCTGCTCGAAGA
GAAGAAAAAGCTGGAAGAGGAAGTCAGTAAGCTGAGGTCCTCTTCATTCGTGCCAAGCCCCTACGTCGCT
ACTGCACCCGAGCTGTATGGAGCCTGCGCTCCTGAGCTGCCTGGTGAATCAGACCGGAGTGCCGTGGAGA
CTGCTGATGAAGGCCGCGTCGACTCTGCCATGGAGACAAGCATGATGTCCGTGCAGGAAAACATTCATAT
GCTGTCAGAGGAAAAGCAGAGAATCATGCTGCTCGAGCGTACCCTGCAGCTCAAAGAGGAAGAGAACAAG
CGCCTCAATCAGAGGCTGATGTCACAGAGTATGAGTAGCGTGTCCTCTCGCCACTCCGAGAAGATCGCCA
TTAGGGATTTCCAAGTGGGAGACCTGGTCCTCATCATTCTGGACGAACGCCATGATAACTACGTGCTGTT
TACTGTCTCTCCTACACTGTATTTCCTCCACAGCGAGTCCCTGCCCGCTCTGGACCTCAAGCCTGGTGAA
GGCGCATCTGGCGCCTCAAGGAGACCCTGGGTGCTGGGAAAAGTCATGGAGAAGGAATACTGCCAGGCTA
AAAAGGCACAGAACCGTTTTAAGGTGCCTCTGGGCACCAAATTCTATCGGGTGAAGGCCGTCTCCTGGAA
TAAAAAGGTCCTCGAGCTCAAGCTTCGAATTCTGCAGTCGACGGTACCGCGGGCCCGGGATCCACCGGTC
GCCACCATGGTGAGCAAGGGCGAGGAGGATAACATGGCCATCATCAAGGAGTTCATGCGCTTCAAGGTGC
ACATGGAGGGCTCCGTGAACGGCCACGAGTTCGAGATCGAGGGCGAGGGCGAGGGCCGCCCCTACGAGGG
CACCCAGACCGCCAAGCTGAAGGTGACCAAGGGTGGCCCCCTGCCCTTCGCCTGGGACATCCTGTCCCCT
CAGTTCATGTACGGCTCCAAGGCCTACGTGAAGCACCCCGCCGACATCCCCGACTACTTGAAGCTGTCCT
TCCCCGAGGGCTTCAAGTGGGAGCGCGTGATGAACTTCGAGGACGGCGGCGTGGTGACCGTGACCCAGGA
CTCCTCCCTGCAGGACGGCGAGTTCATCTACAAGGTGAAGCTGCGCGGCACCAACTTCCCCTCCGACGGC
CCCGTAATGCAGAAGAAGACCATGGGCTGGGAGGCCTCCTCCGAGCGGATGTACCCCGAGGACGGCGCCC
TGAAGGGCGAGATCAAGCAGAGGCTGAAGCTGAAGGACGGCGGCCACTACGACGCTGAGGTCAAGACCAC
CTACAAGGCCAAGAAGCCCGTGCAGCTGCCCGGCGCCTACAACGTCAACATCAAGTTGGACATCACCTCC
CACAACGAGGACTACACCATCGTGGAACAGTACGAACGCGCCGAGGGCCGCCACTCCACCGGCGGCATGG
ACGAGCTGTACAAGTAGGGATCCCAGTGTGGTGGTACGTAGGAATTCGCCAGCACAGTGGTCGACCCTGT
GGAATGTGTGTCAGTTAGGGTGTGGAAAGTCCCCAGGCTCCCCAGCAGGCAGAAGTATGCAAAGCATGCA
TCTCAATTAGTCAGCAACCAGGTGTGGAAAGTCCCCAGGCTCCCCAGCAGGCAGAAGTATGCAAAGCATG
CATCTCAATTAGTCAGCAACCATAGTCCCGCCCCTAACTCCGCCCATCCCGCCCCTAACTCCGCCCAGTT
CCGCCCATTCTCCGCCCCATGGCTGACTAATTTTTTTTATTTATGCAGAGGCCGAGGCCGCCTCGGCCTC
TGAGCTATTCCAGAAGTAGTGAGGAGGCTTTTTTGGAGGCCTAGGCTTTTGCAAAAAGCTTGCCAGCTGG
GGCGCCCTCTGGTAAGGTTGGGAAGCCCTGCAGATCTGATCCCGGGGGGCAATGAGATATGAAAAAGCCT
GAACTCACCGCGACGTCTGTCGAGAAGTTTCTGATCGAAAAGTTCGACAGCGTCTCCGACCTGATGCAGC
TCTCGGAGGGCGAAGAATCTCGTGCTTTCAGCTTCGATGTAGGAGGGCGTGGATATGTCCTGCGGGTAAA
TAGCTGCGCCGATGGTTTCTACAAAGATCGTTATGTTTATCGGCACTTTGCATCGGCCGCGCTCCCGATT
CCGGAAGTGCTTGACATTGGGGAATTTAGCGAGAGCCTGACCTATTGCATCTCCCGCCGTGCACAGGGTG
TCACGTTGCAAGACCTGCCTGAAACCGAACTGCCCGCTGTTCTGCAGCCGGTCGCGGAGGCCATGGATGC
GATCGCTGCGGCCGATCTTAGCCAGACGAGCGGGTTCGGCCCATTCGGACCGCAAGGAATCGGTCAATAC
ACTACATGGCGTGATTTCATATGCGCGATTGCTGATCCCCATGTGTATCACTGGCAAACTGTGATGGACG
ACACCGTCAGTGCGTCCGTCGCGCAGGCTCTCGATGAGCTGATGCTTTGGGCCGAGGACTGCCCCGAAGT
CCGGCACCTCGTGCACGCGGATTTCGGCTCCAACAATGTCCTGACGGACAATGGCCGCATAACAGCGGTC
ATTGACTGGAGCGAGGCGATGTTCGGGGATTCCCAATACGAGGTCGCCAACATCTTCTTCTGGAGGCCGT
GGTTGGCTTGTATGGAGCAGCAGACGCGCTACTTCGAGCGGAGGCATCCGGAGCTTGCAGGATCGCCGCG
GCTCCGGGCGTATATGCTCCGCATTGGTCTTGACCAACTCTATCAGAGCTTGGTTGACGGCAATTTCGAT
GATGCAGCTTGGGCGCAGGGTCGATGCGACGCAATCGTCCGATCCGGAGCCGGGACTGTCGGGCGTACAC
AAATCGCCCGCAGAAGCGCGGCCGTCTGGACCGATGGCTGTGTAGAAGTACTCGCCGATAGTGGAAACCG
ACGCCCCAGCACTCGTCCGAGGGCAAAGGAATAGAGTAGATGCCGACCGGGATCTATCGATGCGGCGGGT
GTGGTGGTTACGCGTCGACAATCAACCTCTGGATTACAAAATTTGTGAAAGATTGACTGGTATTCTTAAC
TATGTTGCTCCTTTTACGCTATGTGGATACGCTGCTTTAATGCCTTTGTATCATGCTATTGCTTCCCGTA
TGGCTTTCATTTTCTCCTCCTTGTATAAATCCTGGTTGCTGTCTCTTTATGAGGAGTTGTGGCCCGTTGT
CAGGCAACGTGGCGTGGTGTGCACTGTGTTTGCTGACGCAACCCCCACTGGTTGGGGCATTGCCACCACC
TGTCAGCTCCTTTCCGGGACTTTCGCTTTCCCCCTCCCTATTGCCACGGCGGAACTCATCGCCGCCTGCC
TTGCCCGCTGCTGGACAGGGGCTCGGCTGTTGGGCACTGACAATTCCGTGGTGTTGTCGGGGAAATCATC
GTCCTTTCCTTGGCTGCTCGCCTGTGTTGCCACCTGGATTCTGCGCGGGACGTCCTTCTGCTACGTCCCT
TCGGCCCTCAATCCAGCGGACCTTCCTTCCCGCGGCCTGCTGCCGGCTCTGCGGCCTCTTCCGCGTCTTC
GCCTTCGCCCTCAGACGAGTCGGATCTCCCTTTGGGCCGCCTCCCCGCCTGGTACCTTTAAGACCAATGA
CTTACAAGGCAGCTGTAGATCTTAGCCACTTTTTAAAAGAAAAGGGGGGACTGGAAGGGCTAATTCACTC
CCAACGAAGATAAGATCTGCTTTTTGCTTGTACTGGGTCTCTCTGGTTAGACCAGATCTGAGCCTGGGAG
CTCTCTGGCTAACTAGGGAACCCACTGCTTAAGCCTCAATAAAGCTTGCCTTGAGTGCTTCAAGTAGTGT
GTGCCCGTCTGTTGTGTGACTCTGGTAACTAGAGATCCCTCAGACCCTTTTAGTCAGTGTGGAAAATCTC
TAGCAGTAGTAGTTCATGTCATCTTATTATTCAGTATTTATAACTTGCAAAGAAATGAATATCAGAGAGT
GAGAGGAACTTGTTTATTGCAGCTTATAATGGTTACAAATAAAGCAATAGCATCACAAATTTCACAAATA
AAGCATTTTTTTCACTGCATTCTAGTTGTGGTTTGTCCAAACTCATCAATGTATCTTATCATGTCTGGCT
CTAGCTATCCCGCCCCTAACTCCGCCCATCCCGCCCCTAACTCCGCCCAGTTCCGCCCATTCTCCGCCCC
ATGGCTGACTAATTTTTTTTATTTATGCAGAGGCCGAGGCCGCCTCGGCCTCTGAGCTATTCCAGAAGTA
GTGAGGAGGCTTTTTTGGAGGCCTAGACTTTTGCAGAGACCAAATTCGTAATCATGTCATAGCTGTTTCC
TGTGTGAAATTGTTATCCGCTCACAATTCCACACAACATACGAGCCGGAAGCATAAAGTGTAAAGCCTGG
GGTGCCTAATGAGTGAGCTAACTCACATTAATTGCGTTGCGCTCACTGCCCGCTTTCCAGTCGGGAAACC
TGTCGTGCCAGCTGCATTAATGAATCGGCCAACGCGCGGGGAGAGGCGGTTTGCGTATTGGGCGCTCTTC
CGCTTCCTCGCTCACTGACTCGCTGCGCTCGGTCGTTCGGCTGCGGCGAGCGGTATCAGCTCACTCAAAG
GCGGTAATACGGTTATCCACAGAATCAGGGGATAACGCAGGAAAGAACATGTGAGCAAAAGGCCAGCAAA
AGGCCAGGAACCGTAAAAAGGCCGCGTTGCTGGCGTTTTTCCATAGGCTCCGCCCCCCTGACGAGCATCA
CAAAAATCGACGCTCAAGTCAGAGGTGGCGAAACCCGACAGGACTATAAAGATACCAGGCGTTTCCCCCT
GGAAGCTCCCTCGTGCGCTCTCCTGTTCCGACCCTGCCGCTTACCGGATACCTGTCCGCCTTTCTCCCTT
CGGGAAGCGTGGCGCTTTCTCATAGCTCACGCTGTAGGTATCTCAGTTCGGTGTAGGTCGTTCGCTCCAA
GCTGGGCTGTGTGCACGAACCCCCCGTTCAGCCCGACCGCTGCGCCTTATCCGGTAACTATCGTCTTGAG
TCCAACCCGGTAAGACACGACTTATCGCCACTGGCAGCAGCCACTGGTAACAGGATTAGCAGAGCGAGGT
ATGTAGGCGGTGCTACAGAGTTCTTGAAGTGGTGGCCTAACTACGGCTACACTAGAAGAACAGTATTTGG
TATCTGCGCTCTGCTGAAGCCAGTTACCTTCGGAAAAAGAGTTGGTAGCTCTTGATCCGGCAAACAAACC
ACCGCTGGTAGCGGTGGTTTTTTTGTTTGCAAGCAGCAGATTACGCGCAGAAAAAAAGGATCTCAAGAAG
ATCCTTTGATCTTTTCTACGGGGTCTGACGCTCAGTGGAACGAAAACTCACGTTAAGGGATTTTGGTCAT
GAGATTATCAAAAAGGATCTTCACCTAGATCCTTTTAAATTAAAAATGAAGTTTTAAATCAATCTAAAGT
ATATATGAGTAAACTTGGTCTGACAGTTACCAATGCTTAATCAGTGAGGCACCTATCTCAGCGATCTGTC
TATTTCGTTCATCCATAGTTGCCTGACTCCCCGTCGTGTAGATAACTACGATACGGGAGGGCTTACCATC
TGGCCCCAGTGCTGCAATGATACCGCGAGACCCACGCTCACCGGCTCCAGATTTATCAGCAATAAACCAG
CCAGCCGGAAGGGCCGAGCGCAGAAGTGGTCCTGCAACTTTATCCGCCTCCATCCAGTCTATTAATTGTT
GCCGGGAAGCTAGAGTAAGTAGTTCGCCAGTTAATAGTTTGCGCAACGTTGTTGCCATTGCTACAGGCAT
CGTGGTGTCACGCTCGTCGTTTGGTATGGCTTCATTCAGCTCCGGTTCCCAACGATCAAGGCGAGTTACA
TGATCCCCCATGTTGTGCAAAAAAGCGGTTAGCTCCTTCGGTCCTCCGATCGTTGTCAGAAGTAAGTTGG
CCGCAGTGTTATCACTCATGGTTATGGCAGCACTGCATAATTCTCTTACTGTCATGCCATCCGTAAGATG
CTTTTCTGTGACTGGTGAGTACTCAACCAAGTCATTCTGAGAATAGTGTATGCGGCGACCGAGTTGCTCT
TGCCCGGCGTCAATACGGGATAATACCGCGCCACATAGCAGAACTTTAAAAGTGCTCATCATTGGAAAAC
GTTCTTCGGGGCGAAAACTCTCAAGGATCTTACCGCTGTTGAGATCCAGTTCGATGTAACCCACTCGTGC
ACCCAACTGATCTTCAGCATCTTTTACTTTCACCAGCGTTTCTGGGTGAGCAAAAACAGGAAGGCAAAAT
GCCGCAAAAAAGGGAATAAGGGCGACACGGAAATGTTGAATACTCATACTCTTCCTTTTTCAATATTATT
GAAGCATTTATCAGGGTTATTGTCTCATGAGCGGATACATATTTGAATGTATTTAGAAAAATAAACAAAT
AGGGGTTCCGCGCACATTTCCCCGAAAAGTGCCACCTGACGTCTAAGAAACCATTATTATCATGACATTA
ACCTATAAAAATAGGCGTATCACGAGGCCCTTTCGTCTCGCGCGTTTCGGTGATGACGGTGAAAACCTCT
GACACATGCAGCTCCCGGAGACGGTCACAGCTTGTCTGTAAGCGGATGCCGGGAGCAGACAAGCCCGTCA
GGGCGCGTCAGCGGGTGTTGGCGGGTGTCGGGGCTGGCTTAACTATGCGGCATCAGAGCAGATTGTACTG
AGAGTGCACCATATGCGGTGTGAAATACCGCACAGATGCGTAAGGAGAAAATACCGCATCAGGCGCCATT
CGCCATTCAGGCTGCGCAACTGTTGGGAAGGGCGATCGGTGCGGGCCTCTTCGCTATTACGCCAGCTGGC
GAAAGGGGGATGTGCTGCAAGGCGATTAAGTTGGGTAACGCCAGGGTTTTCCCAGTCACGACGTTGTAAA
ACGACGGCCAGTGCCAAGCTG
