>Addgene plasmid #210854 | pCDH1-CMV-FIP200-V314D-mCherry-Hygro | depositor partial sequence | sequence record 411086 | FIP200-V314D (NheI/)
ATGAAGCTCTATGTGTTTCTCGTGAATACCGGCACTACCCTGACCTTTGATACCGAACTGACCGTCCAGA
CCGTGGCTGACCTGAAGCATGCTATCCAGTCTAAATACAAGATCGCAATTCAGCACCAGGTGCTGGTGGT
CAACGGCGGAGAGTGCATGGCCGCTGATCGCAGGGTCTGTACCTATTCAGCCGGCACCGACACTAACCCA
ATCTTCCTCTTTAATAAGGAGATGATTCTGTGCGATAGACCCCCTGCTATCCCCAAGACCACTTTTAGCA
CTGAGAACGACATGGAAATCAAAGTGGAGGAATCCCTGATGATGCCAGCCGTGTTCCACACCGTCGCTTC
TCGCACTCAGCTGGCACTCGAGATGTACGAAGTGGCCAAGAAACTGTGCTCTTTCTGTGAGGGTCTCGTC
CACGATGAACATCTGCAGCACCAGGGCTGGGCAGCCATTATGGCTAACCTGGAGGACTGTTCAAATAGTT
ATCAGAAACTGCTCTTCAAGTTTGAGTCTATCTACTCAAACTATCTGCAGAGCATCGAAGACATTAAACT
GAAGCTCACACACCTGGGAACCGCAGTGAGCGTCATGGCCAAGATCCCTCTGCTCGAGTGCCTGACTAGG
CATTCCTACAGAGAATGTCTGGGTAGGCTCGATAGTCTGCCAGAACACGAGGACAGCGAGAAAGCCGAAA
TGAAGCGCTCTACAGAGCTGGTGCTCTCACCTGACATGCCAAGGACAACCAACGAAAGTCTGCTCACCAG
CTTCCCAAAGTCCGTGGAGCATGTCTCCCCCGACACTGCCGATGCTGAATCTGGAAAGGAGATTAGAGAA
AGTTGCCAGAGCACCGTGCACCAGCAGGACGAGACTACAATTGACACTAAGGACGGCGATCTGCCCTTCT
TTAACGTCAGTCTGCTCGATTGGATCAACGACCAGGACAGACCTAATGATGTGGAGTCCCTGGTCCGGAA
GTGCTTTGATAGCATGTCCCGTCTGGACCCACGTATCATTCGTCCTTTCATCGCAGAGTGTCGTCAGACC
ATTGCCAAGCTGGACAACCAGAATATGAAAGCTATTAAGGGTCTGGAAGATCGGCTCTACGCCCTGGACC
AGATGATCGCTAGCTGTGGACGCCTGGTGAACGAGCAGAAGGAACTCGCTCAGGGTTTCCTGGCAAACCA
GAAAAGAGCCGAGAATCTCAAGGATGCATCAGTGCTGCCTGACCTGTGCCTCAGTCATGCCAATCAGCTG
ATGATTATGCTCCAGAACCACCGCAAGCTGCTCGACATCAAACAGAAGTGTACCACTGCTAAACAGGAGC
TGGCAAACAATCTCCATGTGAGGCTGAAGTGGTGCTGTTTCGTCATGCTGCACGCAGACCAGGATGGCGA
GAAGCTCCAGGCCCTGCTCAGGCTGGTGATTGAGCTGCTCGAAAGAGTGAAGATCGTCGAGGCTCTGTCC
ACCGTCCCACAGATGTACTGCCTGGCAGTGGTCGAGGTGGTCAGACGTAAAATGTTTATCAAGCACTACA
GAGAATGGGCAGGTGCCCTCGTGAAAGATGGCAAGCGTCTGTATGAAGCCGAGAAATCTAAGCGTGAGTC
ATTCGGCAAACTGTTTCGGAAGAGCTTCCTCCGTAACCGGCTGTTCCGCGGACTCGACAGTTGGCCACCC
AGCTTTTGCACCCAGAAACCTAGGAAGTTCGACTGTGAGCTGCCAGATATCTCCCTCAAGGACCTGCAGT
TTCTCCAGTCCTTCTGCCCATCTGAGGTGCAGCCCTTTCTGAGGGTCCCTCTGCTCTGTGACTTCGAACC
TCTGCACCAGCATGTGCTGGCCCTCCACAACCTCGTCAAGGCTGCACAGAGTCTGGATGAGATGAGCCAG
ACAATCACCGACCTGCTCAGCGAACAGAAGGCTTCTGTGTCACAGACATCCCCACAGTCTGCTAGCTCCC
CCCGTATGGAGAGCACCGCAGGCATCACAACCACTACATCCCCACGTACACCTCCACCACTCACCGTGCA
GGATCCCCTGTGCCCTGCTGTCTGTCCTCTGGAGGAACTCTCTCCAGACAGTATTGATGCACACACTTTC
GACTTTGAGACAATCCCTCATCCAAACATCGAACAGACCATTCACCAGGTGTCCCTGGACCTCGATTCTC
TGGCCGAGAGCCCCGAATCCGATTTTATGTCCGCTGTGAATGAGTTCGTCATTGAGGAAAACCTGTCTTC
ACCCAATCCTATCTCAGACCCACAGAGTCCCGAGATGATGGTGGAATCCCTGTACAGTAGCGTCATCAAC
GCCATTGATTCTCGGCGCATGCAGGACACAAATGTGTGCGGCAAGGAGGACTTTGGAGATCATACCTCTC
TGAACGTCCAGCTCGAACGCTGTAGGGTGGTCGCTCAGGATTCTCATTTCTCAATCCAGACTATTAAGGA
GGACCTGTGCCACTTCCGCACATTTGTGCAGAAGGAACAGTGCGACTTCAGTAACAGCCTGAAATGTACA
GCCGTGGAGATCAGGAACATCATCGAAAAGGTCAAGTGTTCTCTGGAGATCACCCTCAAAGAAAAGCACC
AGAAAGAGCTGCTCTCACTGAAGAACGAATACGAGGGAAAACTGGACGGTCTCATTAAGGAAACCGAGGA
AAACGAGAATAAAATCAAGAAACTGAAGGGAGAGCTGGTGTGCCTCGAGGAAGTCCTGCAGAACAAGGAT
AATGAATTCGCCCTGGTGAAACATGAAAAGGAGGCTGTCATCTGCCTGCAGAATGAGAAAGACCAGAAGC
TGCTCGAAATGGAGAACATTATGCACTCACAGAATTGTGAGATCAAAGAACTGAAGCAGAGTAGAGAGAT
CGTGCTGGAAGATCTCAAGAAACTGCATGTCGAGAATGACGAAAAGCTGCAGCTGCTCCGTGCCGAACTC
CAGAGCCTGGAGCAGTCCCACCTCAAGGAACTGGAGGATACTCTGCAGGTGCGCCATATCCAGGAATTCG
AGAAGGTGATGACAGACCACAGAGTCAGCCTCGAGGAACTGAAGAAAGAGAACCAGCAGATCATTAATCA
GATCCAGGAGTCCCACGCTGAAATCATTCAGGAAAAAGAGAAGCAGCTGCAGGAGCTGAAACTCAAGGTG
TCTGACCTCAGCGATACCCGCTGCAAACTGGAAGTCGAGCTGGCCCTCAAGGAAGCTGAGACTGACGAGA
TCAAAATTCTGCTCGAGGAATCTCGGGCCCAGCAGAAAGAAACCCTGAAGTCACTGCTCGAACAGGAGAC
CGAAAATCTCCGTACTGAGATCAGCAAACTGAACCAGAAGATTCAGGATAACAATGAGAATTACCAAGTG
GGACTCGCTGAACTGAGAACTCTCATGACAATCGAGAAGGACCAGTGTATCTCTGAACTGATTTCACGTC
ATGAGGAAGAGTCAAACATTCTGAAAGCAGAGCTCAATAAAGTGACTAGTCTGCACAACCAGGCCTTCGA
GATCGAGAAGAACCTGAAGGAGCAGATCATTGAACTGCAGTCCAAGCTCGATTCCGAACTGTCTGCCCTC
GAGAGGCAGAAAGACGAAAAGATCACACAGCAGGAAGAGAAGTATGAGGCTATCATTCAGAACCTCGAAA
AAGATAGGCAGAAGCTGGTGTCCTCTCAGGAGCAGGACAGAGAACAGCTGATTCAGAAACTCAATTGCGA
GAAGGACGAAGCAATCCAGACAGCCCTCAAAGAGTTCAAGCTGGAGAGAGAAGTGGTCGAGAAAGAACTG
CTCGAGAAAGTGAAGCACCTGGAAAACCAGATCGCTAAGTCACCCGCAATTGATAGTACCCGTGGTGACT
CAAGTAGCCTGGTGGCCGAGCTCCAGGAAAAGCTGCAGGAAGAGAAGGCTAAGTTTCTGGAGCAGCTCGA
AGAGCAGGAAAAAAGAAAGAACGAAGAGATGCAGAATGTGCGTACAAGCCTGATCGCCGAGCAGCAGACC
AACTTCAATACCGTCCTGACTCGTGAGAAAATGCGGAAGGAAAACATCATTAATGACCTCAGCGATAAAC
TGAAGTCCACCATGCAGCAGCAGGAGCGCGACAAGGATCTCATCGAGTCCCTGTCTGAAGACAGAGCTCG
TCTGCTCGAAGAGAAGAAAAAGCTGGAAGAGGAAGTCAGTAAGCTGAGGTCCTCTTCATTCGTGCCAAGC
CCCTACGTCGCTACTGCACCCGAGCTGTATGGAGCCTGCGCTCCTGAGCTGCCTGGTGAATCAGACCGGA
GTGCCGTGGAGACTGCTGATGAAGGCCGCGTCGACTCTGCCATGGAGACAAGCATGATGTCCGTGCAGGA
AAACATTCATATGCTGTCAGAGGAAAAGCAGAGAATCATGCTGCTCGAGCGTACCCTGCAGCTCAAAGAG
GAAGAGAACAAGCGCCTCAATCAGAGGCTGATGTCACAGAGTATGAGTAGCGTGTCCTCTCGCCACTCCG
AGAAGATCGCCATTAGGGATTTCCAAGTGGGAGACCTGGTCCTCATCATTCTGGACGAACGCCATGATAA
CTACGTGCTGTTTACTGTCTCTCCTACACTGTATTTCCTCCACAGCGAGTCCCTGCCCGCTCTGGACCTC
AAGCCTGGTGAAGGCGCATCTGGCGCCTCAAGGAGACCCTGGGTGCTGGGAAAAGTCATGGAGAAGGAAT
ACTGCCAGGCTAAAAAGGCACAGAACCGTTTTAAGGTGCCTCTGGGCACCAAATTCTATCGGGTGAAGGC
CGTCTCCTGGAATAAAAAGGTC
