>Addgene plasmid #210854 | pCDH1-CMV-FIP200-V314D-mCherry-Hygro | depositor partial sequence | sequence record 411087 | linker-mCherry (/BamHI)
CTCGAGCTCAAGCTTCGAATTCTGCAGTCGACGGTACCGCGGGCCCGGGATCCACCGGTCGCCACCATGG
TGAGCAAGGGCGAGGAGGATAACATGGCCATCATCAAGGAGTTCATGCGCTTCAAGGTGCACATGGAGGG
CTCCGTGAACGGCCACGAGTTCGAGATCGAGGGCGAGGGCGAGGGCCGCCCCTACGAGGGCACCCAGACC
GCCAAGCTGAAGGTGACCAAGGGTGGCCCCCTGCCCTTCGCCTGGGACATCCTGTCCCCTCAGTTCATGT
ACGGCTCCAAGGCCTACGTGAAGCACCCCGCCGACATCCCCGACTACTTGAAGCTGTCCTTCCCCGAGGG
CTTCAAGTGGGAGCGCGTGATGAACTTCGAGGACGGCGGCGTGGTGACCGTGACCCAGGACTCCTCCCTG
CAGGACGGCGAGTTCATCTACAAGGTGAAGCTGCGCGGCACCAACTTCCCCTCCGACGGCCCCGTAATGC
AGAAGAAGACCATGGGCTGGGAGGCCTCCTCCGAGCGGATGTACCCCGAGGACGGCGCCCTGAAGGGCGA
GATCAAGCAGAGGCTGAAGCTGAAGGACGGCGGCCACTACGACGCTGAGGTCAAGACCACCTACAAGGCC
AAGAAGCCCGTGCAGCTGCCCGGCGCCTACAACGTCAACATCAAGTTGGACATCACCTCCCACAACGAGG
ACTACACCATCGTGGAACAGTACGAACGCGCCGAGGGCCGCCACTCCACCGGCGGCATGGACGAGCTGTA
CAAGTAG
